Addgene plasmid #55048: mCherry-FYN-N-10
Purpose: Localization: Membrane Associated Kinase, Excitation: 587, Emission: 610
Depositing lab: Michael Davidson. Depositing organization: Florida State University, Tallahassee.
Backbone
  Vector backbone: mCherry-N1
  Backbone size w/o insert (bp): 4750
  Vector type: Mammalian Expression
  Selectable markers: Neomycin (select with G418)
Growth in bacteria
  Bacterial resistance: Kanamycin, 50 μg/mL
  Growth temperature: 37°C
  Growth strain: DH5alpha
  Copy number: High Copy
Gene/Insert
  Gene/Insert name: FYN (alt name: NM_153048.1)
  Species: H. sapiens (human)
  Entrez Gene: FYN (a.k.a. SLK, SYN, p59-FYN)
  Promoter: CMV
  Tag / fusion protein: mCherry (C terminal on backbone)
  Cloning method: Unknown
  Sequencing primers: 5′ CMV-F; 3′ SV40pA-R
Terms and licenses: Academic/Nonprofit Terms; Industry Terms: Not Available to Industry
Depositor comments: . Excitation = 587; Emission = 610
How to cite: mCherry-FYN-N-10 was a gift from Michael Davidson (Addgene plasmid # 55048 ; http://n2t.net/addgene:55048 ; RRID:Addgene_55048)
