[The description below was written by a language model from this plasmid's Addgene catalogue record.]
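Description:
mCherry-FYN-N-10 is a mammalian expression plasmid built on the mCherry-N1 backbone (about 4.75 kb without the insert) that encodes human FYN fused to the red fluorescent protein mCherry. FYN, also known as p59-FYN, SLK or SYN, is catalogued here as a membrane-associated kinase. The insert is placed upstream of the backbone-encoded fluorophore, so mCherry sits at the C terminus of FYN. This leaves the kinase's N terminus free, which matters because Src-family kinases such as FYN generally rely on N-terminal lipid modification for membrane attachment. The "10" in the name probably refers to the length of the linker between the two proteins, but the record does not state this. Transcription is driven by the CMV promoter, a strong constitutive promoter in most mammalian cell lines, and the listed SV40pA sequencing primer suggests an SV40 polyadenylation signal downstream of the fusion.

The plasmid is propagated in E. coli as a high-copy construct under kanamycin selection. It also carries a neomycin resistance marker, which allows G418 selection of stably transfected mammalian cells. The cloning method is recorded as unknown, and no feature table is provided, so the origin of replication and exact junctions cannot be confirmed from the record.

The stated purpose is use as a localization marker: expressing the fusion labels the compartments where FYN resides, which can then be viewed by fluorescence microscopy. The recorded spectral values for mCherry are excitation at 587 nm and emission at 610 nm, so it can be combined with green or cyan probes in multicolour imaging.
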