>Addgene plasmid #55048 | mCherry-FYN-N-10 | depositor partial sequence | sequence record 85432 | insert sequence
GGACGGTCAGATCCGCTAGCGCCACCATGGGCTGTGTGCAATGTAAGGATAAAGAAGCAACAAAACTGAC
GGAGGAGAGGGACGGCAGCCTGAACCAGAGCTCTGGGTACCGCTATGGCACAGACCCCACCCCTCAGCAC
TACCCCAGCTTCGGTGTGACCTCCATCCCCAACTACAACAACTTCCACGCAGCCGGGGGCCAAGGACTCA
CCGTCTTTGGAGGTGTGAACTCTTCGTCTCATACGGGGACCTTGCGTACGAGAGGAGGAACAGGAGTGAC
ACTCTTTGTGGCCCTTTATGACTATGAAGCACGGACAGAAGATGACCTGAGTTTTCACAAAGGAGAAAAA
TTTCAAATATTGAACAGCTCGGAAGGAGATTGGTGGGAAGCCCGCTCCTTGACAACTGGAGAGACAGGTT
ACATTCCCAGCAATTATGTGGCTCCAGTTGACTCTATCCAGGCAGAAGAGTGGTACTTTGGAAAACTTGG
CCGAAAAGATGCTGAGCGACAGCTATTGTCCTTTGGAAACCCAAGAGGTACCTTTCTTATCCGCGAGAGT
GAAACCACCAAAGGTGCCTATTCACTTTCTATCCGTGATTGGGATGATATGAAAGGAGACCATGTCAAAC
ATTATAAAATTCGCAAACTTGACAATGGTGGATACTACATTACCACCCGGGCCCAGTTTGAAACACTTCA
GCAGCTTGTACAACATTACTCAGGTACCTGGAATGGAAACACAAAAGTAGCCATAAAGACTCTTAAACCA
GGCACAATGTCCCCCGAATCATTCCTTGAGGAAGCGCAGATCATGAAGAAGCTGAAGCACGACAAGCTGG
TCCAGCTCTATGCAGTGGTGTCTGAGGAGCCCATCTACATCGTCACCGAGTATATGAACAAAGGAAGTTT
ACTGGATTTCTTAAAAGATGGAGAAGGAAGAGCTCTGAAATTACCAAATCTTGTGGACATGGCAGCACAG
GTGGCTGCAGGAATGGCTTACATCGAGCGCATGAATTATATCCATAGAGATCTGCGATCAGCAAACATTC
TAGTGGGGAATGGACTCATATGCAAGATTGCTGACTTCGGATTGGCCCGATTGATAGAAGACAATGAGTA
CACAGCAAGACAAGGTGCAAAGTTCCCCATCAAGTGGACGGCCCCCGAGGCAGCCCTGTACGGGAGGTTC
ACAATCAAGTCTGACGTGTGGTCTTTTGGAATCTTACTCACAGAGCTGGTCACCAAAGGAAGAGTGCCAT
ACCCAGGCATGAACAACCGGGAGGTGCTGGAGCAGGTGGAGCGAGGCTACAGGATGCCCTGCCCGCAGGA
CTGCCCCATCTCTCTGCATGAGCTCATGATCCACTGCTGGAAAAAGGACCCTGAAGAACGCCCCACTTTT
GAGTACTTGCAGAGCTTCCTGGAAGACTACTTTACCGCGACAGAGCCCCAGTACCAACCTGGTGAAAACC
TGGCATCCAGCGGGGATCCACCGGTCGCCACCATGGTGAGCAAGGGCGAGGAGGATAACATGGCCATCAT
CAAGGAGTTCATGCGCTTCAAGGTGCACATGGAGGGCTCCGTGAACGGCCACGAGTTCGAGATCGAGGGC
GAGGGCGAGGGCCGCCCCTACGAGGGCACCCAGACCGCCAAGCTGAAGGTGACCAAGGGTGGCCCCCTGC
CCTTCGCCTGGGACATCCTGTCCCCTCAGTTCATGTACGGCTCCAAGGCCTACGTGAAGCACCCCGCCGA
CATCCCCGACTACTTGAAGCTGTCCTTCCCCGAGGGCTTCAAGTGGGAGCGCGTGATGAACTTCGAGGAC
GGCGGCGTGGTGACCGTGACCCAGGACTCCTCCCTGCAGGACGGCGAGTTCATCTACAAGGTGAAGCTGC
GCGGCACCAACTTCCCCTCCGACGGCCCCGTAATGCAGAAGAAGACCATGGGCTGGGAGGCCTCCTCCGA
GCGGATGTACCCCGAGGACGGCGCCCTGAAGGGCGAGATCAAGCAGAGGCTGAAGCTGAAGGACGGCGGC
CACTACGACGCTGAGGTCAAGACCACCTACAAGGCCAAGAAGCCCGTGCAGCTGCCCGGCGCCTACAACG
TCAACATCAAGTTGGACATCACCTCCCACAACGAGGACTACACCATCGTGGAACAGTACGAACGCGCCGA
GGGCCGCCACTCCACCGGCGGCATGGACGAGCTGTACAAGTAAAGCGGCCGCGACTCTAGA
