>Addgene plasmid #55048 | mCherry-FYN-N-10 | addgene partial sequence | sequence record 104261 | C-ter-GFP 5'-CTCCTCGCCCTTGCTCAC-3'
CCAGGTTGGTACTGGGGCTCTGTCGCGGTAAAGTAGTCTTCCAGGAAGCTCTGCAAGTACTCAAAAGTGG
GGCGTTCTTCAGGGTCCTTTTTCCAGCAGTGGATCATGAGCTCATGCAGAGAGATGGGGCAGTCCTGCGG
GCAGGGCATCCTGTAGCCTCGCTCCACCTGCTCCAGCACCTCCCGGTTGTTCATGCCTGGGTATGGCACT
CTTCCTTTGGTGACCAGCTCTGTGAGTAAGATTCCAAAAGACCACACGTCAGACTTGATTGTGAACCTCC
CGTACAGGGCTGCCTCGGGGGCCGTCCACTTGATGGGGAACTTTGCACCTTGTCTTGCTGTGTACTCATT
GTCTTCTATCAATCGGGCCAATCCGAAGTCAGCAATCTTGCATATGAGTCCATTCCCCACTAGAATGTTT
GCTGATCGCAGATCTCTATGGATATAATTCATGCGCTCGATGTAAGCCATTCCTGCAGCCACCTGTGCTG
CCATGTCCACAAGATTTGGTAATTTCAGAGCTCTTCCTTCTCCATCTTTTAAGAAATCCAGTAAACTTCC
TTTGTTCATATACTCGGTGACGATGTAGATGGGCTCCTCAGACACCACTGCATAGAGCTGGACCAGCTTG
TCGTGCTTCAGCTTCTTCATGATCTGCGCTTCCTCAAGGAATGATTCGGGGGACATTGTGCCTGGTTTAA
GAGTCTTTATGGCTACTTTTGTGTTTCCATTCCAGGTACCTGAGTAATGTTGTACAAGCTGCTGAAGTGT
TTCAAACTGGGCCCGGGTGGTAATGTAGTATCCACCATTGTCAAGTTTGCGAATTTTATAATGTTTGACA
TGGTCTCCTTTCATATCATCCCAATCACGGATAGAAAGTGAATAGGCACCTTTGGTGGTTTCACTCTCGC
GGATAAGAAAGGTACCTCTTGGGTT
